Addgene plasmid #84334: mCherry-C1-TGAT
Purpose: Expresses TGAT tagged with mCherry
Depositing lab: Dorus Gadella. Publication: The C-terminus of the oncoprotein TGAT is necessary for plasma membrane association and efficient RhoA-mediated signaling. van Unen J, Botman D, Yin T, Wu YI, Hink MA, Gadella TWJ Jr, Postma M, Goedhart J. BMC Cell Biol. 2018 Jun 7;19(1):6. doi: 10.1186/s12860-018-0155-2. PubMed 29879899.
Backbone
  Vector backbone: pmCherry-C1
  Backbone size w/o insert (bp): 4700
  Total vector size (bp): 5490
  Vector type: Mammalian Expression
  Selectable markers: Neomycin (select with G418)
Growth in bacteria
  Bacterial resistance: Kanamycin, 50 μg/mL
  Growth temperature: 37°C
  Growth strain: DH5alpha
  Copy number: High Copy
Gene/Insert
  Gene/Insert name: TGAT (alt name: splice variant of the RhoGEF Trio with mutations)
  Species: H. sapiens (human)
  Insert size (bp): 765
  Mutation: WT
  Entrez Gene: TRIO (a.k.a. ARHGEF23, MEBAS, MRD44, MRD63, tgat)
  Promoter: CMV
  Tag / fusion protein: mCherry (N terminal on backbone)
  Cloning method: Unknown
  Sequencing primers: 5′ CMV
Terms and licenses: Academic/Nonprofit Terms; Industry Terms: Not Available to Industry
How to cite: mCherry-C1-TGAT was a gift from Dorus Gadella (Addgene plasmid # 84334 ; http://n2t.net/addgene:84334 ; RRID:Addgene_84334)
