[The description below was written by a language model from this plasmid's Addgene catalogue record and pLannotate feature annotations shown in this document.]
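Description:
mCherry-C1-TGAT is a 5,490 bp mammalian expression plasmid built on the pmCherry-C1 backbone, designed to express human TGAT as a red fluorescent fusion protein. The human cytomegalovirus immediate early enhancer and promoter drive an mCherry open reading frame, followed by a short stretch of the multiple cloning site that acts as a linker to the TGAT coding sequence (about 765 bp). mCherry therefore sits at the N terminus of the fusion and the C terminus of TGAT is left free. An SV40 polyadenylation signal terminates the transcript. TGAT is catalogued as a splice variant of the RhoGEF Trio (TRIO gene). Although the alternate name mentions mutations, the mutation field lists the insert as wild type. The automated annotation labels this region as a fragment of ARHGEF25, which most likely reflects similarity between the exchange factor domains of related RhoGEFs rather than a different insert.

The plasmid is maintained at high copy in E. coli through a ColE1/pUC-type origin and also carries an f1 origin. A single Tn5 aminoglycoside phosphotransferase gene is preceded by both a bacterial (bla) promoter and the SV40 enhancer/early promoter and is followed by the HSV TK polyadenylation signal. This gene gives kanamycin resistance in bacteria and G418 selection in mammalian cells. The short ble, large T antigen and bGH poly(A) fragments in the feature table appear to be backbone remnants or annotation artefacts rather than functional elements.

The construct suits live-cell imaging of TGAT localisation. The associated study examined how the TGAT C terminus contributes to plasma membrane association and RhoA-mediated signalling.
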