Features (pLannotate 1.2.2; 16 found; start..end, strand, type, name):
     61..364     +  enhancer       CMV enhancer: human cytomegalovirus immediate early enhancer
    365..568     +  promoter       CMV promoter: human cytomegalovirus (CMV) immediate early promoter
    613..1320    +  CDS            mCherry: mCherry is a basic (constitutively fluorescent) red fluorescent protein published in 2004, derived from Discosoma sp.. It is reported to be a very rapidly-maturing monomer with low acid sensitivity.
   1321..1354    +  misc_feature   MCS (fragment): multiple cloning site
   1354..2079    +  CDS            ARHGEF25 (fragment): ARHGP_HUMAN - Also known as GEFT. Experimental evidence at protein level: Swiss-Prot protein existence level 1. May play a role in actin cytoskeleton reorganization in different tissues since its activation induces formation of actin stress fibers. It works as a guanine nucleotide exchange factor for Rho family of small GTPases. Links specifically G alpha q/11-coupled receptors to RHOA activation. May be an important regulator of processes involved in axon and dendrite formation. In neurons seems to be an exchange factor primarily for RAC1. Involved in skeletal myogenesis (By similarity). From
   2129..2154    +  misc_feature   MCS (fragment): multiple cloning site
   2171..2255    +  CDS            large T antigen (fragment): large T antigen from SV40 (simian virus 40)
   2278..2399    +  polyA_signal   SV40 poly(A) signal: SV40 polyadenylation signal
   2433..2861    -  rep_origin     f1 ori (sequence partly withheld): f1 bacteriophage origin of replication; arrow indicates direction of (+) strand synthesis
   2888..2992    +  promoter       AmpR promoter: bla
   2994..3351    +  promoter       SV40 promoter: SV40 enhancer and early promoter
   3386..4180    +  CDS            NeoR/KanR: aminoglycoside phosphotransferase from Tn5; aph(3')-II (or nptII); confers resistance to neomycin, kanamycin, and G418 (Geneticin®)
   4201..4353    +  CDS            ble (fragment): BLE_KLEPN - Experimental evidence at protein level: Swiss-Prot protein existence level 1. Binding protein with a strong affinity to the bleomycin family of antibiotics. Binds to CL990; an antimitotic-antibiotic compound. From Klebsiella pneumoniae.
   4412..4459    +  polyA_signal   HSV TK poly(A) signal: herpes simplex virus thymidine kinase polyadenylation signal (Cole and Stacy, 1985)
   4550..4566    -  polyA_signal   bGH poly(A) signal (fragment): bovine growth hormone polyadenylation signal
   4788..5376    +  rep_origin     ori: high-copy-number ColE1/pMB1/pBR322/pUC origin of replication
>Addgene plasmid #84334 | mCherry-C1-TGAT | depositor full sequence | sequence record 160927 | mCherry-C1-TGAT sequence 5490 bps
TAGTTATTAATAGTAATCAATTACGGGGTCATTAGTTCATAGCCCATATATGGAGTTCCGCGTTACATAA
CTTACGGTAAATGGCCCGCCTGGCTGACCGCCCAACGACCCCCGCCCATTGACGTCAATAATGACGTATG
TTCCCATAGTAACGCCAATAGGGACTTTCCATTGACGTCAATGGGTGGAGTATTTACGGTAAACTGCCCA
CTTGGCAGTACATCAAGTGTATCATATGCCAAGTACGCCCCCTATTGACGTCAATGACGGTAAATGGCCC
GCCTGGCATTATGCCCAGTACATGACCTTATGGGACTTTCCTACTTGGCAGTACATCTACGTATTAGTCA
TCGCTATTACCATGGTGATGCGGTTTTGGCAGTACATCAATGGGCGTGGATAGCGGTTTGACTCACGGGG
ATTTCCAAGTCTCCACCCCATTGACGTCAATGGGAGTTTGTTTTGGCACCAAAATCAACGGGACTTTCCA
AAATGTCGTAACAACTCCGCCCCATTGACGCAAATGGGCGGTAGGCGTGTACGGTGGGAGGTCTATATAA
GCAGAGCTGGTTTAGTGAACCGTCAGATCCGCTAGCGCTACCGGTCGCCACCATGGTGAGCAAGGGCGAG
GAGGATAACATGGCCATCATCAAGGAGTTCATGCGCTTCAAGGTGCACATGGAGGGCTCCGTGAACGGCC
ACGAGTTCGAGATCGAGGGCGAGGGCGAGGGCCGCCCCTACGAGGGCACCCAGACCGCCAAGCTGAAGGT
GACCAAGGGTGGCCCCCTGCCCTTCGCCTGGGACATCCTGTCCCCTCAGTTCATGTACGGCTCCAAGGCC
TACGTGAAGCACCCCGCCGACATCCCCGACTACTTGAAGCTGTCCTTCCCCGAGGGCTTCAAGTGGGAGC
GCGTGATGAACTTCGAGGACGGCGGCGTGGTGACCGTGACCCAGGACTCCTCCCTGCAGGACGGCGAGTT
CATCTACAAGGTGAAGCTGCGCGGCACCAACTTCCCCTCCGACGGCCCCGTAATGCAGAAGAAGACCATG
GGCTGGGAGGCCTCCTCCGAGCGGATGTACCCCGAGGACGGCGCCCTGAAGGGCGAGATCAAGCAGAGGC
TGAAGCTGAAGGACGGCGGCCACTACGACGCTGAGGTCAAGACCACCTACAAGGCCAAGAAGCCCGTGCA
GCTGCCCGGCGCCTACAACGTCAACATCAAGTTGGACATCACCTCCCACAACGAGGACTACACCATCGTG
GAACAGTACGAACGCGCCGAGGGCCGCCACTCCACCGGCGGCATGGACGAGCTGTACAAGTCCGGACTCA
GATCTCGAGCTCAAGCTTCGAATTTAGAATTCGCACTGGAGGATCGCCCCAGCTCACTCCTTGTTGACCA
GGGAGATAGTAGCAGCCCTTCCTTCAACCCTTCGGATAATTCCCTTCTCTCTTCCTCCTCGCCCATTGAT
GAGATGGAAGAAAGGAAATCCAGCTCTTTAAAGAGAAGACACTACGTTTTGCAAGAACTAGTGGAGACAG
AGCGTGACTATGTGCGGGACCTTGGCTATGTGGTTGAGGGCTACATGGCACTTATGAAAGAAGATGGTGT
TCCTGATGACATGAAAGGAAAAGACAAAATTGTGTTCGGCAACATCCATCAGATTTACGACTGGCACAGA
GACTTTTTTTTAGGAGAGTTAGAGAAGTGCCTTGAAGATCCAGAAAAACTAGGATCCCTTTTTGTTAAAC
ACGAGAGAAGGTTGCACATGTACATAGCTTATTGTCAAAATAAACCAAAGTCTGAGCACATTGTCTCAGA
ATACATTGATACCTTTTTTGAGGACTTAAAGCAGCGTCTTGGCCACAGGTTACAGCTCACAGATCTGTTG
ATCAAACCAGTGCAGAGAATCATGAAGTATCAGCTGTTACTGAAGGACTTCCTCAAGTATTCCAAAAAGG
CCAGCCTGGATACATCAGAATTAGAGAGAGCTGTGGAAGTCATGTGCATAGTACCCAGGCGGTGCAACGA
CATGATGAACGTGGGGCGGCTGCAAGGATTCGACGGGAAAATCGTAGCCCTGTGCCATCGGTTCAAAGAG
ACTTTTCGTGAAATTTGTTGGTTTTGACTCGACGGTACCGCGGGCCCGGGATCCACCGGATCTAGATAAC
TGATCATAATCAGCCATACCACATTTGTAGAGGTTTTACTTGCTTTAAAAAACCTCCCACACCTCCCCCT
GAACCTGAAACATAAAATGAATGCAATTGTTGTTGTTAACTTGTTTATTGCAGCTTATAATGGTTACAAA
TAAAGCAATAGCATCACAAATTTCACAAATAAAGCATTTTTTTCACTGCATTCTAGTTGTGGTTTGTCCA
AACTCATCAATGTATCTTAACGCGTAAATTGTAAGCGTTAATATTTTGTTAAAATTCGCGTTAAATTTTT
GTTAAATCAGCTCATTTTTTAACCAATAGGCCGAAATCGGCAAAATCCCTTATAAATCAAAAGAATAGAC
CGAGATAGGGT
[37 nt withheld, positions 2532-2568]
AAAGAACGTGGACTCCAACGTCAAAGG
[49 nt withheld, positions 2596-2644]
T
[91 nt withheld, positions 2646-2736]
G
[124 nt withheld, positions 2738-2861]
CAGGTGGCACTTTTCGGGGAAATGTGCGCGGAACCCCTATTTGTTTATTTTTCTAAATACATTCAAATAT
GTATCCGCTCATGAGACAATAACCCTGATAAATGCTTCAATAATATTGAAAAAGGAAGAGTCCTGAGGCG
GAAAGAACCAGCTGTGGAATGTGTGTCAGTTAGGGTGTGGAAAGTCCCCAGGCTCCCCAGCAGGCAGAAG
TATGCAAAGCATGCATCTCAATTAGTCAGCAACCAGGTGTGGAAAGTCCCCAGGCTCCCCAGCAGGCAGA
AGTATGCAAAGCATGCATCTCAATTAGTCAGCAACCATAGTCCCGCCCCTAACTCCGCCCATCCCGCCCC
TAACTCCGCCCAGTTCCGCCCATTCTCCGCCCCATGGCTGACTAATTTTTTTTATTTATGCAGAGGCCGA
GGCCGCCTCGGCCTCTGAGCTATTCCAGAAGTAGTGAGGAGGCTTTTTTGGAGGCCTAGGCTTTTGCAAA
GATCGATCAAGAGACAGGATGAGGATCGTTTCGCATGATTGAACAAGATGGATTGCACGCAGGTTCTCCG
GCCGCTTGGGTGGAGAGGCTATTCGGCTATGACTGGGCACAACAGACAATCGGCTGCTCTGATGCCGCCG
TGTTCCGGCTGTCAGCGCAGGGGCGCCCGGTTCTTTTTGTCAAGACCGACCTGTCCGGTGCCCTGAATGA
ACTGCAAGACGAGGCAGCGCGGCTATCGTGGCTGGCCACGACGGGCGTTCCTTGCGCAGCTGTGCTCGAC
GTTGTCACTGAAGCGGGAAGGGACTGGCTGCTATTGGGCGAAGTGCCGGGGCAGGATCTCCTGTCATCTC
ACCTTGCTCCTGCCGAGAAAGTATCCATCATGGCTGATGCAATGCGGCGGCTGCATACGCTTGATCCGGC
TACCTGCCCATTCGACCACCAAGCGAAACATCGCATCGAGCGAGCACGTACTCGGATGGAAGCCGGTCTT
GTCGATCAGGATGATCTGGACGAAGAGCATCAGGGGCTCGCGCCAGCCGAACTGTTCGCCAGGCTCAAGG
CGAGCATGCCCGACGGCGAGGATCTCGTCGTGACCCATGGCGATGCCTGCTTGCCGAATATCATGGTGGA
AAATGGCCGCTTTTCTGGATTCATCGACTGTGGCCGGCTGGGTGTGGCGGACCGCTATCAGGACATAGCG
TTGGCTACCCGTGATATTGCTGAAGAGCTTGGCGGCGAATGGGCTGACCGCTTCCTCGTGCTTTACGGTA
TCGCCGCTCCCGATTCGCAGCGCATCGCCTTCTATCGCCTTCTTGACGAGTTCTTCTGAGCGGGACTCTG
GGGTTCGAAATGACCGACCAAGCGACGCCCAACCTGCCATCACGAGATTTCGATTCCACCGCCGCCTTCT
ATGAAAGGTTGGGCTTCGGAATCGTTTTCCGGGACGCCGGCTGGATGATCCTCCAGCGCGGGGATCTCAT
GCTGGAGTTCTTCGCCCACCCTAGGGGGAGGCTAACTGAAACACGGAAGGAGACAATACCGGAAGGAACC
CGCGCTATGACGGCAATAAAAAGACAGAATAAAACGCACGGTGTTGGGTCGTTTGTTCATAAACGCGGGG
TTCGGTCCCAGGGCTGGCACTCTGTCGATACCCCACCGAGACCCCATTGGGGCCAATACGCCCGCGTTTC
TTCCTTTTCCCCACCCCACCCCCCAAGTTCGGGTGAAGGCCCAGGGCTCGCAGCCAACGTCGGGGCGGCA
GGCCCTGCCATAGCCTCAGGTTACTCATATATACTTTAGATTGATTTAAAACTTCATTTTTAATTTAAAA
GGATCTAGGTGAAGATCCTTTTTGATAATCTCATGACCAAAATCCCTTAACGTGAGTTTTCGTTCCACTG
AGCGTCAGACCCCGTAGAAAAGATCAAAGGATCTTCTTGAGATCCTTTTTTTCTGCGCGTAATCTGCTGC
TTGCAAACAAAAAAACCACCGCTACCAGCGGTGGTTTGTTTGCCGGATCAAGAGCTACCAACTCTTTTTC
CGAAGGTAACTGGCTTCAGCAGAGCGCAGATACCAAATACTGTCCTTCTAGTGTAGCCGTAGTTAGGCCA
CCACTTCAAGAACTCTGTAGCACCGCCTACATACCTCGCTCTGCTAATCCTGTTACCAGTGGCTGCTGCC
AGTGGCGATAAGTCGTGTCTTACCGGGTTGGACTCAAGACGATAGTTACCGGATAAGGCGCAGCGGTCGG
GCTGAACGGGGGGTTCGTGCACACAGCCCAGCTTGGAGCGAACGACCTACACCGAACTGAGATACCTACA
GCGTGAGCTATGAGAAAGCGCCACGCTTCCCGAAGGGAGAAAGGCGGACAGGTATCCGGTAAGCGGCAGG
GTCGGAACAGGAGAGCGCACGAGGGAGCTTCCAGGGGGAAACGCCTGGTATCTTTATAGTCCTGTCGGGT
TTCGCCACCTCTGACTTGAGCGTCGATTTTTGTGATGCTCGTCAGGGGGGCGGAGCCTATGGAAAAACGC
CAGCAACGCGGCCTTTTTACGGTTCCTGGCCTTTTGCTGGCCTTTTGCTCACATGTTCTTTCCTGCGTTA
TCCCCTGATTCTGTGGATAACCGTATTACCGCCATGCAT
