>Addgene plasmid #84334 | mCherry-C1-TGAT | addgene partial sequence | sequence record 168636 | mCherry-F 5'-ccccgtaatgcagaagaaga-3'
CCCCGAGGACGGCGCCCTGAAGGGCGAGATCAAGCAGAGGCTGAAGCTGAAGGACGGCGGCCACTACGAC
GCTGAGGTCAAGACCACCTACAAGGCCAAGAAGCCCGTGCAGCTGCCCGGCGCCTACAACGTCAACATCA
AGTTGGACATCACCTCCCACAACGAGGACTACACCATCGTGGAACAGTACGAACGCGCCGAGGGCCGCCA
CTCCACCGGCGGCATGGACGAGCTGTACAAGTCCGGACTCAGATCTCGAGCTCAAGCTTCGAATTTAGAA
TTCGCACTGGAGGATCGCCCCAGCTCACTCCTTGTTGACCAGGGAGATAGTAGCAGCCCTTCCTTCAACC
CTTCGGATAATTCCCTTCTCTCTTCCTCCTCGCCCATTGATGAGATGGAAGAAAGGAAATCCAGCTCTTT
AAAGAGAAGACACTACGTTTTGCAAGAACTAGTGGAGACAGAGCGTGACTATGTGCGGGACCTTGGCTAT
GTGGTTGAGGGCTACATGGCACTTATGAAAGAAGATGGTGTTCCTGATGACATGAAAGGAAAAGACAAAA
TTGTGTTCGGCAACATCCATCAGATTTACGACTGGCACAGAGACTTTTTTTTAGGAGAGTTAGAGAAGTG
CCTTGAAGATCCAGAAAAACTAGGATCCCTTTTTGTTAAACACGAGAGAAGGTTGCACATGTACATAGCT
TATTGTCAAAATAAACCAAAGTCTGAGCACATTGTCTCAGAATACATTGATACCTTTTTTGAGGACTTAA
AGCAGCGTCTTGGCCACAGGTTACAGCTCACAGATCTGTTGATCAAACCAGTGCAGAGAATCATGAAGTA
TCAGCTGTTACTGAAGGACTTCCTCAAGTATTC
