>Addgene plasmid #84334 | mCherry-C1-TGAT | addgene partial sequence | sequence record 168638 | SV40pA-R 5'-GAAATTTGTGATGCTATTGC-3'
ATAACAGTTAACAACAACAATTGCATTCATTTTATGTTTCAGGTTCAGGGGGAGGTGTGGGAGGTTTTTT
AAAGCAAGTAAAACCTCTACAAATGTGGTATGGCTGATTATGATCAGTTATCTAGATCCGGTGGATCCCG
GGCCCGCGGTACCGTCGAGTCAAAACCAACAAATTTCACGAAAAGTCTCTTTGAACCGATGGCACAGGGC
TACGATTTTCCCGTCGAATCCTTGCAGCCGCCCCACGTTCATCATGTCGTTGCACCGCCTGGGTACTATG
CACATGACTTCCACAGCTCTCTCTAATTCTGATGTATCCAGGCTGGCCTTTTTGGAATACTTGAGGAAGT
CCTTCAGTAACAGCTGATACTTCATGATTCTCTGCACTGGTTTGATCAACAGATCTGTGAGCTGTAACCT
GTGGCCAAGACGCTGCTTTAAGTCCTCAAAAAAGGTATCAATGTATTCTGAGACAATGTGCTCAGACTTT
GGTTTATTTTGACAATAAGCTATGTACATGTGCAACCTTCTCTCGTGTTTAACAAAAAGGGATCCTAGTT
TTTCTGGATCTTCAAGGCACTTCTCTAACTCTCCTAAAAAAAAGTCTCTGTGCCAGTCGTAAATCTGATG
GATGTTGCCGAACACAATTTTGTCTTTTCCTTTCATGTCATCAGGAACACCATCTTCTTTCATAAGTGCC
ATGTAGCCCTCAACCACATAGCCAAGGTCCCGCACATAGTCACGCTCTGTCTCCACTAGTTCTTGCAAAA
CGTAGTGTCTTCTCTTTAAAGAGCTGGATTTCCTTTCTTCCATCTCATCAATGGGCGAGGAGGAAGAGAG
AAGGGAATTA
